Addgene plasmid #79747: FAK2_HUMAN_D0
Purpose: This plasmid encodes the kinase domain of FAK2. Intended for co-expression with YopH Phosphatase that accompanies this set to enhance bacterial kinase expression.
Depositing lab: John Chodera & Nicholas Levinson & Markus Seeliger. Depositing organization: Memorial Sloan-Kettering Cancer Center. Publication: An open library of human kinase domain constructs for automated bacterial expression. Albanese SK, Parton DL, Isik M, Rodriguez-Laureano L, Hanson SM, Behr JM, Gradia S, Jeans C, Levinson NM, Seeliger MA, Chodera JD. Biochemistry. 2018 Jul 13. doi: 10.1021/acs.biochem.7b01081. PubMed 30004690.
Backbone
  Vector backbone: pET His10 TEV LIC cloning vector (2B-T-10)
  Backbone manufacturer: Scott Gradia (Addgene plasmid # 78173)
  Vector type: Bacterial Expression
Growth in bacteria
  Bacterial resistance: Ampicillin, 100 μg/mL
  Growth temperature: 37°C
  Growth strain: DH5alpha
  Copy number: Low Copy
Gene/Insert
  Gene/Insert name: FAK2
  Species: H. sapiens (human)
  Entrez Gene: PTK2B (a.k.a. CADTK, CAKB, FADK2, FAK2, PKB, PTK, PYK2, RAFTK)
  Promoter: T7
  Tag / fusion protein: His10-TEV (N terminal on backbone)
  Cloning method: Ligation Independent Cloning
  Sequencing primers: 5′ T7; 3′ T7 reverse
Terms and licenses: Academic/Nonprofit Terms; Industry Terms: Not Available to Industry
Depositor comments: This plasmid was generated as part of an open library of human kinase domain constructs for automated bacterial expression. The work can be found here doi: http://dx.doi.org/10.1101/038711 The lambda phosphatase expression vector can be found at https://www.addgene.org/79748/ The YopH Phosphatase expression vector can be found at https://www.addgene.org/79749/
How to cite: FAK2_HUMAN_D0 was a gift from John Chodera & Nicholas Levinson & Markus Seeliger (Addgene plasmid # 79747 ; http://n2t.net/addgene:79747 ; RRID:Addgene_79747)
