[The description below was written by a language model from this plasmid's Addgene catalogue record.]
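Description:
FAK2_HUMAN_D0 is a bacterial expression plasmid built on the pET His10 TEV LIC cloning vector (2B-T-10), a pET-family backbone designed for ligation-independent cloning. It is maintained in E. coli as a low-copy plasmid under ampicillin selection, with DH5alpha recorded as the propagation strain. No feature table accompanies the record, so details such as the origin of replication, terminator and any lac regulatory elements are not stated, and neither are the exact residue boundaries of the insert.

The payload is the kinase domain of human FAK2, the product of the PTK2B gene (also known as PYK2, RAFTK or CADTK), a non-receptor tyrosine kinase related to focal adhesion kinase. The coding sequence was inserted by ligation-independent cloning downstream of a T7 promoter, so expression depends on a host that supplies T7 RNA polymerase. The backbone contributes an N-terminal ten-histidine tag followed by a TEV protease recognition site. This allows the fusion protein to be captured by immobilised metal affinity chromatography and the tag to be removed afterwards by TEV cleavage.

The construct belongs to an open library of human kinase domain constructs assembled for automated bacterial expression. It is intended to be co-expressed with the YopH tyrosine phosphatase plasmid from the same set. Co-expressing the phosphatase is meant to enhance the yield of the kinase in bacteria, which is generally understood to work by counteracting kinase activity and autophosphorylation that can be toxic or produce heterogeneous protein. A lambda phosphatase plasmid is also part of the set. Typical uses would be producing recombinant FAK2 kinase domain for biochemical, biophysical or inhibitor-binding studies.
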