>Addgene plasmid #79747 | FAK2_HUMAN_D0 | addgene partial sequence | sequence record 159359 | T7 5'-TAATACGACTCACTATAGGG-3'
GGCTCCGGAGAGCTCTTTAATTAAGCGGCCGCCCTGCAGGACTCGAGTTCTAGAAATAATTTTGTTTAAC
TTTAAGAAGGAGATATACATATGAAATCTTCTCACCATCACCATCACCATCACCATCACCATGAAAACCT
GTACTTCCAATCCAATGCAGGAGGTCCACAGTATGGCATTGCCCGTGAAGATGTGGTCCTGAATCGTATT
CTTGGGGAAGGCTTTTTTGGGGAGGTCTATGAAGGTGTCTACACAAATCATAAAGGGGAGAAAATCAATG
TAGCTGTCAAGACCTGCAAGAAAGACTGCACTCTGGACAACAAGGAGAAGTTCATGAGCGAGGCAGTGAT
CATGAAGAACCTCGACCACCCGCACATCGTGAAGCTGATCGGCATCATTGAAGAGGAGCCCACCTGGATC
ATCATGGAATTGTATCCCTATGGGGAGCTGGGCCACTACCTGGAGCGGAACAAGAACTCCCTGAAGGTGC
TCACCCTCGTGCTGTACTCACTGCAGATATGCAAAGCCATGGCCTACCTGGAGAGCATCAACTGCGTGCA
CAGGGACATTGCTGTCCGGAACATCCTGGTGGCCTCCCCTGAGTGTGTGAAGCTGGGGGACTTTGGTCTT
TCCCGGTACATTGAGGACGAGGACTATTACAAAGCCTCTGTGACTCGTCTCCCCATCAAATGGATGTCCC
CAGAGTCCATTAACTTCCGACGCTTCACGACAGCCAGTGACGTCTGGATGTTCGCCGTGTGCATGTGGGA
GATCCTGAGCTTTGGGAAGCAGCCCTTCTTCTGGCTGGAGAACAAGGATGTCATCGGGGTGCTGGAGAAA
GGAGACCGGCTGCCCAAGCCTGATCTCTGTCCACCGGTCCTTTATACCCTCATGACCCGCTGCTGGGACT
ACGACCCCAGTGACCGGCCCCGCTTCACCGAGCTGGTGTGCAGCCTCAGTGACGTTTATCAGATGGAGAA
GGACATTGCCATGGAGTAATAACATTGGGAAGTGGATA
