>Addgene plasmid #79747 | FAK2_HUMAN_D0 | addgene partial sequence | sequence record 159360 | T7term 5'-GCTAGTTATTGCTCAGCGG-3'
TTTCGGGCTTTGTTAGCAGCCGGATCAGCGCGCACGCGTGGTACCGGCCGGCCACCAGGTGGCGCGCCGC
GATCGCGGATCCGTTATCCACTTCCAATGTTATTACTCCATGGCAATGTCCTTCTCCATCTGATAAACGT
CACTGAGGCTGCACACCAGCTCGGTGAAGCGGGGCCGGTCACTGGGGTCGTAGTCCCAGCAGCGGGTCAT
GAGGGTATAAAGGACCGGTGGACAGAGATCAGGCTTGGGCAGCCGGTCTCCTTTCTCCAGCACCCCGATG
ACATCCTTGTTCTCCAGCCAGAAGAAGGGCTGCTTCCCAAAGCTCAGGATCTCCCACATGCACACGGCGA
ACATCCAGACGTCACTGGCTGTCGTGAAGCGTCGGAAGTTAATGGACTCTGGGGACATCCATTTGATGGG
GAGACGAGTCACAGAGGCTTTGTAATAGTCCTCGTCCTCAATGTACCGGGAAAGACCAAAGTCCCCCAGC
TTCACACACTCAGGGGAGGCCACCAGGATGTTCCGGACAGCAATGTCCCTGTGCACGCAGTTGATGCTCT
CCAGGTAGGCCATGGCTTTGCATATCTGCAGTGAGTACAGCACGAGGGTGAGCACCTTCAGGGAGTTCTT
GTTCCGCTCCAGGTAGTGGCCCAGCTCCCCATAGGGATACAATTCCATGATGATCCAGGTGGGCTCCTCT
TCAATGATGCCGATCAGCTTCACGATGTGCGGGTGGTCGAGGTTCTTCATGATCACTGCCTCGCTCATGA
ACTTCTCCTTGTTGTCCAGAGTGCAGTCTTTCTTGCAGGTCTTGACAGCTACATTGATTTTCTCCCCTTT
ATGATTTGTGTAGACACCTTCATAGACCTCCCCAAAAAAGCCTTCCCCAAGAATACGATTCAGGACCACA
TCTTCACGGGCAATGCCATACTGTGGACCTCCTGCATTGGATTGGAAGTACAGGTTTTCATGGTGATGGT
GATGGTGATGGTGATGGTGAGAAGATTTCATATGTATATCTCCTTCTTAAAGTT
