>Addgene plasmid #79747 | FAK2_HUMAN_D0 | depositor partial sequence | sequence record 159361 | Sequence of gene (FAK2_HUMAN) inserted into backbone.
GGAGGTCCACAGTATGGCATTGCCCGTGAAGATGTGGTCCTGAATCGTATTCTTGGGGAAGGCTTTTTTG
GGGAGGTCTATGAAGGTGTCTACACAAATCATAAAGGGGAGAAAATCAATGTAGCTGTCAAGACCTGCAA
GAAAGACTGCACTCTGGACAACAAGGAGAAGTTCATGAGCGAGGCAGTGATCATGAAGAACCTCGACCAC
CCGCACATCGTGAAGCTGATCGGCATCATTGAAGAGGAGCCCACCTGGATCATCATGGAATTGTATCCCT
ATGGGGAGCTGGGCCACTACCTGGAGCGGAACAAGAACTCCCTGAAGGTGCTCACCCTCGTGCTGTACTC
ACTGCAGATATGCAAAGCCATGGCCTACCTGGAGAGCATCAACTGCGTGCACAGGGACATTGCTGTCCGG
AACATCCTGGTGGCCTCCCCTGAGTGTGTGAAGCTGGGGGACTTTGGTCTTTCCCGGTACATTGAGGACG
AGGACTATTACAAAGCCTCTGTGACTCGTCTCCCCATCAAATGGATGTCCCCAGAGTCCATTAACTTCCG
ACGCTTCACGACAGCCAGTGACGTCTGGATGTTCGCCGTGTGCATGTGGGAGATCCTGAGCTTTGGGAAG
CAGCCCTTCTTCTGGCTGGAGAACAAGGATGTCATCGGGGTGCTGGAGAAAGGAGACCGGCTGCCCAAGC
CTGATCTCTGTCCACCGGTCCTTTATACCCTCATGACCCGCTGCTGGGACTACGACCCCAGTGACCGGCC
CCGCTTCACCGAGCTGGTGTGCAGCCTCAGTGACGTTTATCAGATGGAGAAGGACATTGCCATGGAG
